Addgene plasmid #222874: pRSF-G1(7CNW)RS
Purpose: tRNA synthetase/tRNA pair for the in vivo incorporation of 7-Cyano-L-Tryptophan (7-CN-Trp) into proteins in E. coli in response to the amber (TAG) codon
Depositing lab: Thomas Huber. Depositing organization: Australian National University. Publication: Rendering Proteins Fluorescent Inconspicuously: Genetically Encoded 4-Cyanotryptophan Conserves Their Structure and Enables the Detection of Ligand Binding Sites. Qianzhu H, Abdelkader EH, Welegedara AP, Habel E, Paul N, Frkic RL, Jackson CJ, Huber T, Otting G. Angew Chem Int Ed Engl. 2024 Dec 4:e202421000. doi: 10.1002/anie.202421000. PubMed 39632265.
Backbone
  Vector backbone: pRSF
  Backbone size w/o insert (bp): 2452
  Total vector size (bp): 3274
  Vector type: Bacterial Expression
Growth in bacteria
  Bacterial resistance: Kanamycin, 50 μg/mL
  Growth temperature: 37°C
  Growth strain: DH5alpha
  Copy number: High Copy
Gene/Insert
  Gene/Insert name: tRNA synthetase (alt name: G1(7CNW)RS)
  Species: Methanogenic archaeon ISO4-G1
  Insert size (bp): 822
  Promoter: T7
  Cloning method: Ligation Independent Cloning
  Sequencing primers: 5′ TAATACGACTCACTATAGGG; 3′ GCTAGTTATTGCTCAGCGG
Terms and licenses: Academic/Nonprofit Terms; Industry Terms: Not Available to Industry
How to cite: pRSF-G1(7CNW)RS was a gift from Thomas Huber (Addgene plasmid # 222874 ; http://n2t.net/addgene:222874 ; RRID:Addgene_222874)
