[The description below was written by a language model from this plasmid's Addgene catalogue record and pLannotate feature annotations shown in this document.]
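Description:
pRSF-G1(7CNW)RS is a small (about 3.3 kb) bacterial expression plasmid built on a pRSF backbone and designed for genetic code expansion in E. coli. It replicates from the RSF1030 origin, which the record lists as high copy and which is compatible with other common origins, so it can be maintained alongside a second plasmid, such as one encoding a target protein. Selection is with kanamycin, through an aph(3')-Ia aminoglycoside phosphotransferase gene that the annotation places downstream of an AmpR (bla) promoter.

The payload is an 822 bp insert encoding G1(7CNW)RS, an aminoacyl-tRNA synthetase derived from the methanogenic archaeon ISO4-G1 and, judging from its name and stated purpose, specific for 7-cyano-L-tryptophan. It sits in a conventional T7 expression cassette: a T7 promoter and the efficient phage T7 gene 10 ribosome binding site upstream, and a T7 terminator downstream, so expression depends on a host that supplies T7 RNA polymerase. A short fragment annotated as the SET1 solubility-enhancement tag, derived from T7 gene 10B, lies just before the terminator; the record does not say whether it is fused to the synthetase. A fragment of a tet promoter spans the sequence origin.

The stated purpose is to supply a synthetase/tRNA pair that incorporates 7-cyano-tryptophan into proteins in vivo in response to the amber (TAG) stop codon. The automated feature table does not annotate the tRNA gene, so its position and promoter cannot be given from this record, although unannotated sequence lies between the T7 terminator and the origin. The associated publication concerns genetically encoded cyanotryptophans as unobtrusive fluorescent probes for detecting ligand binding sites.
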