Features (pLannotate 1.2.2; 8 found; start..end, strand, type, name):
     11..29      +  promoter       T7 promoter: promoter for bacteriophage T7 RNA polymerase
     61..83      +  RBS            RBS: efficient ribosome binding site from bacteriophage T7 gene 10 (Olins and Rangwala, 1989)
    945..994     +  CDS            SET1 (fragment): solubility-enhancement tag derived from T7 phage gene 10B
   1002..1049    +  terminator     T7 terminator: transcription terminator for bacteriophage T7 RNA polymerase
   1530..2279    -  rep_origin     RSF ori: Plasmids containing the RSF 1030 origin of replication can be propagated in E. coli cells that contain additional plasmids with compatible origins.
   2295..3110    -  CDS            KanR: aminoglycoside phosphotransferase; aph(3')-Ia; confers resistance to kanamycin in bacteria or G418 (Geneticin®) in eukaryotes
   3111..3202    -  promoter       AmpR promoter: bla
   3251..1       +  promoter       tet promoter (fragment) (across the origin): E. coli promoter for tetracycline efflux protein gene
>Addgene plasmid #222874 | pRSF-G1(7CNW)RS | addgene full sequence | sequence record 461096 | Addgene NGS Result
TGGTACCCAATAATACGACTCACTATAGGGAGACCACAACGGTTTCCCTCTAGAAATAATTTTGTTTAAC
TTTAAGAAGGAGATATACATATGGTGGTGAAATTTACCGATAGCCAGATTCAGCATCTGATGGAATATGG
TGATAATGATTGGAGCGAAGCCGAATTTGAAGATGCAGCAGCACGTGATAAAGAATTTAGCAGCCAGTTT
AGCAAACTGAAAAGCGCCAATGATAAAGGCCTGAAAGATGTTATTGCAAATCCGCGTAATGATCTGACCG
ATCTGGAAAACAAAATTCGCGAAAAACTGGCAGCCCGTGGTTTTATTGAAGTTCATACCCCGATTTTTGT
GAGCAAAAGCGCACTGGCAAAAATGACCATTACCGAAGATCATCCGCTGTTCAAACAGGTGTTTTGGATT
GATGATAAACGTGCACTGCGTCCGATGCATGCAATGAATGCTTTTAAAGTTATGCGTGAACTGCGCGATC
ATACCAAAGGTCCGGTTAAAATCTTTGAAATTGGTAGCTGCTTTCGCAAAGAAAGCAAAAGCAGTACCCA
TCTGGAAGAATTTACCATGCTGGGCCTGGGAGAAATGGGTCCTGATGGTGATCCGATGGAACATCTGAAA
ATGTATATTGGCGATATCATGGATGCCGTTGGTGTTGAATATACCACCAGTCGTGAAGAATCAGATGTTT
GGGTTGAAACCCTGGACGTGGAAATTAATGGCACCGAAGTTGCAAGCGGTGGGGTTGGTCCGCATAAACT
GGATCCGGCACATGATGTGCATGAACCGTATGCAGGTATTGGTTTTGGTCTGGAACGTCTGCTGATGCTG
AAAAATGGTAAAAGCAATGCACGCAAAACCGGCAAAAGTATTACCTATCTGAATGGCTACAAACTGGATT
AAGAATTCGAGCTCCCGGGTACCAGATAGATCCGGCTGCTAACAAAGCCCGAAAGGAAGCTGAGTTGGCT
GCTGCCACCGCTGAGCAATAACTAGCATAACCCCTTGGGGCCTCTAAACGGGTCTTGAGGGGTTTTTTGG
TTTGTGAGCTCCCGTAATTCCGCTTCGCAACATGTGAGCACCGGTTTATTGACTACCGGAAGCAGTGTGA
CCGTGTGCTTCTCAAATGCCTGAGGCCAGTTTGCTCAGGCTCTCCCCGTGGAGGTAATAATTGACGATAT
GATCAGTGCACGGCTAACTAAGCGGCCTGCTGACTTTCTCGCCGATCAAAAGGCATTTTGCTATTAAGGG
ATTGACGAGGGCGTATCTGCGCAGTAAGATGCGCCCCGCATTGGAGGGCGCTCCGGCGAGCAAACGGGTC
TCTAAAACCTGTAAGCGGGGTTCGACCCCCCGGCCTTTCGCCAAATTCGAAAAGCCTGCTCAACGAGCAG
GCTTTTTTGCATGCTCGAGCAGCTCAGGGTCGAATTTGCTTTCGAATTTCTGCCATTCATCCGCTTATTA
TCACTTATTCAGGCGTAGCAACCAGGCGTTTAAGGGCACCAATAACTGCCTTAAAAAAACTTCCGCTTCC
TCGCTCACTGACTCGCTACGCTCGGTCGTTCGACTGCGGCGAGCGGTGTCAGCTCACTCAAAAGCGGTAA
TACGGTTATCCACAGAATCAGGGGATAAAGCCGGAAAGAACATGTGAGCAAAAAGCAAAGCACCGGAAGA
AGCCAACGCCGCAGGCGTTTTTCCATAGGCTCCGCCCCCCTGACGAGCATCACAAAAATCGACGCTCAAG
CCAGAGGTGGCGAAACCCGACAGGACTATAAAGATACCAGGCGTTTCCCCCTGGAAGCTCCCTCGTGCGC
TCTCCTGTTCCGACCCTGCCGCTTACCGGATACCTGTCCGCCTTTCTCCCTTCGGGAAGCGTGGCGCTTT
CTCATAGCTCACGCTGTTGGTATCTCAGTTCGGTGTAGGTCGTTCGCTCCAAGCTGGGCTGTGTGCACGA
ACCCCCCGTTCAGCCCGACCGCTGCGCCTTATCCGGTAACTATCGTCTTGAGTCCAACCCGGTAAGACAC
GACTTATCGCCACTGGCAGCAGCCATTGGTAACTGATTTAGAGGACTTTGTCTTGAAGTTATGCACCTGT
TAAGGCTAAACTGAAAGAACAGATTTTGGTGAGTGCGGTCCTCCAACCCACTTACCTTGGTTCAAAGAGT
TGGTAGCTCAGCGAACCTTGAGAAAACCACCGTTGGTAGCGGTGGTTTTTCTTTATTTATGAGATGATGA
ATCAATCGGTCTATCAAGTCAACGAACAGCTATTCCGTTGAACTGTGGTACGCGTTAGAAAAACTCATCG
AGCATCAAATGAAACTGCAATTTATTCATATCAGGATTATCAATACCATATTTTTGAAAAAGCCGTTTCT
GTAATGAAGGAGAAAACTCACCGAGGCAGTTCCATAGGATGGCAAGATCCTGGTATCGGTCTGCGATTCC
GACTCGTCCAACATCAATACAACCTATTAATTTCCCCTCGTCAAAAATAAGGTTATCAAGTGAGAAATCA
CCATGAGTGACGACTGAATCCGGTGAGAATGGCAAAAGTTTATGCATTTCTTTCCAGACTTGTTCAACAG
GCCAGCCATTACGCTCGTCATCAAAATCACTCGCATCAACCAAACCGTTATTCATTCGTGATTGCGCCTG
AGCGAGACGAAATACGCGGTCGCTGTTAAAAGGACAATTACAAACAGGAATCGAATGCAACCGGCGCAGG
AACACTGCCAGCGCATCAACAATATTTTCACCTGAATCAGGATATTCTTCTAATACCTGGAATGCTGTTT
TCCCGGGGATCGCAGTGGTGAGTAACCATGCATCATCAGGAGTACGGATAAAATGCTTGATGGTCGGAAG
AGGCATAAATTCCGTCAGCCAGTTTAGTCTGACCATCTCATCTGTAACATCATTGGCAACGCTACCTTTG
CCATGTTTCAGAAACAACTCTGGCGCATCGGGCTTCCCATACAATCGATAGATTGTCGCACCTGATTGCC
CGACATTATCGCGAGCCCATTTATACCCATATAAATCAGCATCCATGTTGGAATTTAATCGCGGCCTAGA
GCAAGACGTTTCCCGTTGAATATGGCTCATACTCTTCCTTTTTCAATATTATTGAAGCATTTATCAGGGT
TATTGTCTCATGAGCGGATACATATTTGAATGTATTTAGAAAAATAAACAAATAGGCATGCAGCGCTTGA
CTTGACGGGACGGCGTTGTAATTCTCATGTTTGACAGCTTATCATCGATAAGCT
